Addgene plasmid #47257: TAL3538
Depositing lab: Keith Joung. Depositing organization: Massachusetts General Hospital. Publication: Targeted gene disruption in somatic zebrafish cells using engineered TALENs. Sander JD, Cade L, Khayter C, Reyon D, Peterson RT, Joung JK, Yeh JR. Nat Biotechnol. 2011 Aug 5;29(8):697-8. doi: 10.1038/nbt.1934. PubMed 21822241.
Backbone
  Vector backbone: JDS78
  Backbone manufacturer: Addgene plasmid #32290
  Backbone size w/o insert (bp): 6447
  Vector type: Mammalian Expression ; T7
Growth in bacteria
  Bacterial resistance: Ampicillin, 100 μg/mL
  Growth temperature: 37°C
  Growth strain: XL1 Blue
  Copy number: High Copy
Gene/Insert
  Gene/Insert name: ZebrafishCommunity-si:dkey-208k22.3-left (alt names: si:dkey-208k22.3; ENSDARP00000075680)
  Species: D. rerio (zebrafish)
  Insert size (bp): 1430
  Entrez Gene: si:dkey-208k22.3
  Promoter: CMV
  Tag / fusion protein: 3X Flag (N terminal on backbone); WT FOKI (C terminal on backbone)
  Cloning method: Restriction Enzyme; 5′ cloning site BsmBI (destroyed during cloning); 3′ cloning site BsmBI (destroyed during cloning)
  Sequencing primers: 5′ CMV-F; 3′ BGH-rev
Terms and licenses: Academic/Nonprofit Terms; Industry Terms: Not Available to Industry
Depositor comments: Target binding site: TTATTCTCAGGCCAACTT It is strongly recommended that users perform a diagnostic digest to verify this plasmid prior to use. For example, a double digest of the plasmid with BamHI and KpnI should result in two bands at 2.3kb and 5.8kb.
How to cite: TAL3538 was a gift from Keith Joung (Addgene plasmid # 47257 ; http://n2t.net/addgene:47257 ; RRID:Addgene_47257)
