[The description below was written by a language model from this plasmid's Addgene catalogue record.]
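Description:
TAL3538 is a TALEN expression plasmid built on the JDS78 backbone, a mammalian expression vector that also carries a T7 promoter. It encodes the left-hand monomer of a TALE nuclease pair designed against the zebrafish (D. rerio) gene si:dkey-208k22.3. The plasmid is maintained in E. coli as a high-copy construct under ampicillin selection. The record does not name the replication origin, and no feature table is provided.

The insert, about 1.4 kb, is an engineered array of TAL effector repeats that specifies recognition of an 18-nucleotide half-site in the target locus. It is not a fragment of the zebrafish gene itself. The array was placed into the backbone through BsmBI sites, which were destroyed during cloning. This puts it in frame with elements already present in JDS78: an N-terminal 3X FLAG epitope for detection and a C-terminal wild-type FokI nuclease domain. Expression in mammalian cells is driven by the CMV promoter. The T7 designation indicates that the coding sequence can also be transcribed in vitro to produce mRNA, the form commonly injected into zebrafish embryos. The listed BGH reverse sequencing primer suggests a BGH polyadenylation region downstream, although the record does not state this explicitly.

FokI cleaves only as a dimer, so this left monomer is meant to be used with a matching right-hand TALEN that binds the opposite strand across a short spacer. Together they create a double-strand break whose error-prone repair yields insertions or deletions, allowing targeted disruption of si:dkey-208k22.3. The insert name suggests that the construct belongs to a set of TALENs made for the zebrafish research community.
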