>Addgene plasmid #47257 | TAL3538 | depositor partial sequence | sequence record 67344 | Insert sequence
ATGGACTACAAAGACCATGACGGTGATTATAAAGATCATGACATCGATTACAAGGATGACGATGACAAGA
TGGCCCCCAAGAAGAAGAGGAAGGTGGGCATTCACCGCGGGGTACCTATGGTGGACTTGAGGACACTCGG
TTATTCGCAACAGCAACAGGAGAAAATCAAGCCTAAGGTCAGGAGCACCGTCGCGCAACACCACGAGGCG
CTTGTGGGGCATGGCTTCACTCATGCGCATATTGTCGCGCTTTCACAGCACCCTGCGGCGCTTGGGACGG
TGGCTGTCAAATACCAAGATATGATTGCGGCCCTGCCCGAAGCCACGCACGAGGCAATTGTAGGGGTCGG
TAAACAGTGGTCGGGAGCGCGAGCACTTGAGGCGCTGCTGACTGTGGCGGGTGAGCTTAGGGGGCCTCCG
CTCCAGCTCGACACCGGGCAGCTGCTGAAGATCGCGAAGAGAGGGGGAGTAACAGCGGTAGAGGCAGTGC
ACGCCTGGCGCAATGCGCTCACCGGGGCCCCCTTGAACCTGACCCCAGACCAGGTAGTCGCAATCGCGTC
AAACGGAGGGGGAAAGCAAGCCCTGGAAACCGTGCAAAGGTTGTTGCCGGTCCTTTGTCAAGACCACGGC
CTTACACCGGAGCAAGTCGTGGCCATTGCAAGCAACATCGGTGGCAAACAGGCTCTTGAGACGGTTCAGA
GACTTCTCCCAGTTCTCTGTCAAGCCCACGGGCTGACTCCCGATCAAGTTGTAGCGATTGCGTCCAACGG
TGGAGGGAAACAAGCATTGGAGACTGTCCAACGGCTCCTTCCCGTGTTGTGTCAAGCCCACGGTTTGACG
CCTGCACAAGTGGTCGCCATCGCCTCGAATGGCGGCGGTAAGCAGGCGCTGGAAACAGTACAGCGCCTGC
TGCCTGTACTGTGCCAGGATCATGGACTGACCCCAGACCAGGTAGTCGCAATCGCGTCACATGACGGGGG
AAAGCAAGCCCTGGAAACCGTGCAAAGGTTGTTGCCGGTCCTTTGTCAAGACCACGGCCTTACACCGGAG
CAAGTCGTGGCCATTGCAAGCAATGGGGGTGGCAAACAGGCTCTTGAGACGGTTCAGAGACTTCTCCCAG
TTCTCTGTCAAGCCCACGGGCTGACTCCCGATCAAGTTGTAGCGATTGCGTCGCATGACGGAGGGAAACA
AGCATTGGAGACTGTCCAACGGCTCCTTCCCGTGTTGTGTCAAGCCCACGGTTTGACGCCTGCACAAGTG
GTCGCCATCGCCTCCAATATTGGCGGTAAGCAGGCGCTGGAAACAGTACAGCGCCTGCTGCCTGTACTGT
GCCAGGATCATGGACTGACCCCAGACCAGGTAGTCGCAATCGCGAACAATAATGGGGGAAAGCAAGCCCT
GGAAACCGTGCAAAGGTTGTTGCCGGTCCTTTGTCAAGACCACGGCCTTACACCGGAGCAAGTCGTGGCC
ATTGCAAATAATAACGGTGGCAAACAGGCTCTTGAGACGGTTCAGAGACTTCTCCCAGTTCTCTGTCAAG
CCCACGGGCTGACTCCCGATCAAGTTGTAGCGATTGCGTCGCATGACGGAGGGAAACAAGCATTGGAGAC
TGTCCAACGGCTCCTTCCCGTGTTGTGTCAAGCCCACGGTTTGACGCCTGCACAAGTGGTCGCCATCGCC
AGCCATGATGGCGGTAAGCAGGCGCTGGAAACAGTACAGCGCCTGCTGCCTGTACTGTGCCAGGATCATG
GACTGACCCCAGACCAGGTAGTCGCAATCGCGTCGAACATTGGGGGAAAGCAAGCCCTGGAAACCGTGCA
AAGGTTGTTGCCGGTCCTTTGTCAAGACCACGGCCTTACACCGGAGCAAGTCGTGGCCATTGCAAGCAAC
ATCGGTGGCAAACAGGCTCTTGAGACGGTTCAGAGACTTCTCCCAGTTCTCTGTCAAGCCCACGGGCTGA
CTCCCGATCAAGTTGTAGCGATTGCGTCGCATGACGGAGGGAAACAAGCATTGGAGACTGTCCAACGGCT
CCTTCCCGTGTTGTGTCAAGCCCACGGTTTGACGCCTGCACAAGTGGTCGCCATCGCCTCGAATGGCGGC
GGTAAGCAGGCGCTGGAAACAGTACAGCGCCTGCTGCCTGTACTGTGCCAGGATCATGGACTGACACCCG
AACAGGTGGTCGCCATTGCTTCTAATGGGGGAGGACGGCCAGCCTTGGAG
