>Addgene plasmid #47257 | TAL3538 | addgene partial sequence | sequence record 69277 | JDS-TALEN-F 5'-TAGGGGTCGGTAAACAGTGG-3'
GCGGGTGAGCTTAGGGGGCCTCCGCTCCAGCTCGACACCGGGCAGCTGCTGAAGATCGCGAAGAGAGGGG
GAGTAACAGCGGTAGAGGCAGTGCACGCCTGGCGCAATGCGCTCACCGGGGCCCCCTTGAACCTGACCCC
AGACCAGGTAGTCGCAATCGCGTCAAACGGAGGGGGAAAGCAAGCCCTGGAAACCGTGCAAAGGTTGTTG
CCGGTCCTTTGTCAAGACCACGGCCTTACACCGGAGCAAGTCGTGGCCATTGCAAGCAACATCGGTGGCA
AACAGGCTCTTGAGACGGTTCAGAGACTTCTCCCAGTTCTCTGTCAAGCCCACGGGCTGACTCCCGATCA
AGTTGTAGCGATTGCGTCCAACGGTGGAGGGAAACAAGCATTGGAGACTGTCCAACGGCTCCTTCCCGTG
TTGTGTCAAGCCCACGGTTTGACGCCTGCACAAGTGGTCGCCATCGCCTCGAATGGCGGCGGTAAGCAGG
CGCTGGAAACAGTACAGCGCCTGCTGCCTGTACTGTGCCAGGATCATGGACTGACCCCAGACCAGGTAGT
CGCAATCGCGTCACATGACGGGGGAAAGCAAGCCCTGGAAACCGTGCAAAGGTTGTTGCCGGTCCTTTGT
CAAGACCACGGCCTTACACCGGAGCAAGTCGTGGCCATTGCAAGCAATGGGGGTGGCAAACAGGCTCTTG
AGACGGTTCAGAGACTTCTCCCAGTTCTCTGTCAAGCCCACGGGCTGACTCCCGATCAAGTTGTAGCGAT
TGCGTCGCATGACGGAGGGAAACAAGCATTGGAGACTGTCCAACGGCTCCTTCCCGTGTTGTGTCAAGCC
CACGGTTTGACGCCTGCACAAGTGGTCGCCATCGCCTCCAATATTGGCGGTAAGCAGGCGCTGGAAACAG
TACAGCGCCTGCTGCCTGTACTGTGCCAGGATCATGGACT
